>Addgene plasmid #8819 | pUB23-K-beta-gal | addgene partial sequence | sequence record 17286 | LacZ-R 5'-GACAGTATCGGCCTCAGGAA-3'
GCTTCTGGTGCCGGAACCAGGCAAAGCGCCATTCGCCATTCAGGCTGCGCAACTGTTGGGAAGGGCGATC
GGTGCGGGCCTCTTCGCTATTACGCCAGCTGGCGAAAGGGGGATGTGCTGCAAGGCGATTAAGTCGGGAA
ACCTGTCGTGCCAGCTGCATTAATGAATCGGCCAACGCGCGGGGAGAGGCGGTTTGCGTATTGGGCGCCA
GGGTGGTTTTTCTTTTCACCAGTGAGACGGGCAACAGCCAAGCTCCGGATCCGTGCTTACCACCTCTTAG
CCTTAGCACAAGATGTAAGGTGGACTCCTTCTGAATGTTGTAATCAGACAGCGTTCTACCGTCTTCTAGC
TGCTTACCGGCAAAGATCAATCTTTGTTGATCTGGAGGGATACCTTCCTTGTCTTGAATTTTCGACTTAA
CGTTGTCGATGGTATCGGAAGATTCAACTTCCAATGTTATGGTTTTACCGGTCAAAGTCTTGACGAAAAT
CTGCATAATCTATTAGTTAAAGTAAAGTGGGAGGGAGAGTTCGAGAGTTCTTTTCGTATTGTAGTAGATA
GAAGATATACTTATCCTTATCCGTACAGTTCTTGCTCTTTCTGAAGTAGCACTTTCGGAAGAAGAAAGAT
AAGCAGGCGAATTGATCCGGTAATTTAGTGTGTGTATTTGTGTTTGCGTGTCTATAGAAGTATAGTAATT
TATGCTAC
