[The description below was written by a language model from this plasmid's Addgene catalogue record.]
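Description:
pUB23-K-beta-gal is a yeast expression plasmid built on the pUB23 backbone (about 10.5 kb without the insert). It is a shuttle vector: it is propagated in E. coli as a high-copy plasmid under ampicillin selection, and it is maintained in yeast through the URA3 auxotrophic marker, which allows selection in ura3 strains on medium lacking uracil. The record does not state which promoter drives expression or which yeast replication origin is present, and no feature table is provided; it refers to the depositor's map for these details.

The payload is E. coli beta-galactosidase (lacZ) fused at its N terminus to ubiquitin, which is supplied by the backbone. The junction is engineered so that lysine is the first residue of the beta-gal portion. In ubiquitin fusion designs of this kind, endogenous yeast deubiquitinating enzymes cleave off the ubiquitin moiety after its last residue. This exposes the chosen amino acid at the N terminus of the reporter, which normal translation initiation with methionine cannot do. Lysine is a destabilizing N-terminal residue, and the depositor notes a half-life of roughly 3 minutes for the resulting beta-gal.

The plasmid comes from the work showing that a protein's in vivo half-life depends on its amino-terminal residue (the N-end rule). It serves as a short-lived reporter substrate for studying N-terminus-dependent, ubiquitin-mediated protein degradation in yeast, where beta-gal levels or activity indicate how stable the protein is.
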