Addgene plasmid #8819: pUB23-K-beta-gal
Depositing lab: Alexander Varshavsky. Depositing organization: Massachusetts Institute of Technology. Publication: In vivo half-life of a protein is a function of its amino-terminal residue. Bachmair A, Finley D, Varshavsky A. Science 1986 Oct 10;234(4773):179-86. 10.1126/science.3018930 PubMed 3018930.
Backbone
  Vector backbone: pUB23
  Backbone size w/o insert (bp): 10500
  Vector type: Yeast Expression
  Selectable markers: URA3
Growth in bacteria
  Bacterial resistance: Ampicillin, 100 μg/mL
  Growth temperature: 37°C
  Growth strain: DH5alpha
  Copy number: High Copy
Gene/Insert
  Gene/Insert name: beta-gal
  Species: E. coli
  Mutation: K (lysine) at amino terminus of beta-gal
  Tag / fusion protein: Ubiquitin (N terminal on backbone)
  Cloning method: Restriction Enzyme
  Sequencing primers: 5′ lacZ-R
Terms and licenses: Academic/Nonprofit Terms; Industry Terms: Not Available to Industry
Depositor comments: Half life of beta-gal ~3 minutes. See author's map.
How to cite: pUB23-K-beta-gal was a gift from Alexander Varshavsky (Addgene plasmid # 8819 ; http://n2t.net/addgene:8819 ; RRID:Addgene_8819)
